Addgene plasmid #60306: pGL4.23 C3_26
Purpose: This plasmid contains a human pancreatic islet active enhancer, a minimal promoter and a luc2 gene.
Depositing lab: Jorge Ferrer. Depositing organization: Imperial College London. Publication: Pancreatic islet enhancer clusters enriched in type 2 diabetes risk-associated variants. Pasquali L, Gaulton KJ, Rodriguez-Segui SA, Mularoni L, Miguel-Escalada I, Akerman I, Tena JJ, Moran I, Gomez-Marin C, van de Bunt M, Ponsa-Cobas J, Castro N, Nammo T, Cebola I, Garcia-Hurtado J, Maestro MA, Pattou F, Piemonti L, Berney T, Gloyn AL, Ravassard P, Gomez-Skarmeta JL, Muller F, McCarthy MI, Ferrer J. Nat Genet. 2014 Feb;46(2):136-43. doi: 10.1038/ng.2870. Epub 2014 Jan 12. PubMed 24413736.
Backbone
  Vector backbone: pGL4.23-GW
  Backbone manufacturer: Ferrer Lab
  Backbone size w/o insert (bp): 4283
  Vector type: Mammalian Expression, Luciferase
Growth in bacteria
  Bacterial resistance: Ampicillin, 100 μg/mL
  Growth temperature: 37°C
  Growth strain: DH5alpha
  Copy number: Unknown
Gene/Insert
  Gene/Insert name: OBFC2A enhancer (alt name: OBFC2A)
  Species: H. sapiens (human)
  Entrez Gene: NABP1 (a.k.a. OBFC2A, SOSS-B2, SSB2)
  Tag / fusion protein: Luciferase (C terminal on backbone)
  Cloning method: Gateway Cloning
  Sequencing primers: 5′ RVprimer3 (Promega): CTAGCAAAATAGGCTGTCCC
Terms and licenses: Academic/Nonprofit Terms; Industry Terms: Not Available to Industry
Depositor comments: chromosome : chr2; start: 192035133 end: 192035929 (genomic position corresponds to the version of the human genome hg18) Fw primer used for cloning: CACCGCGCTGTATGCAAAGTGAGG Rv primer used for cloning: TGTCCCCAAAACTGCTCCCACA
How to cite: pGL4.23 C3_26 was a gift from Jorge Ferrer (Addgene plasmid # 60306 ; http://n2t.net/addgene:60306 ; RRID:Addgene_60306)
