[The description below was written by a language model from this plasmid's Addgene catalogue record.]
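Description:
pGL4.23 C3_26 is a mammalian luciferase reporter plasmid built on pGL4.23-GW, a Gateway-adapted version of the pGL4.23 reporter backbone (4283 bp without insert). It is propagated in E. coli under ampicillin selection; the record lists the copy number as unknown and includes no feature table, so the origin of replication and other backbone elements are not itemised.

The insert is a human genomic fragment annotated as the OBFC2A enhancer, named for the nearby gene now designated NABP1 (also SOSS-B2 or SSB2). According to the depositor's comments it corresponds to an interval of roughly 800 bp on chromosome 2, with coordinates given in the hg18 assembly, and it was amplified by PCR and introduced by Gateway recombination. The fragment is described as an enhancer active in human pancreatic islets. In the plasmid it is paired with a minimal promoter and the luc2 firefly luciferase gene. The catalogue lists luciferase as a "C-terminal tag on backbone", but because the insert is a non-coding regulatory element, this is best read as a downstream reporter rather than a protein fusion. The minimal promoter alone supports only low basal transcription, so any increase in luciferase signal after transfection reflects the ability of the cloned sequence to stimulate transcription.

The construct comes from a study of pancreatic islet enhancer clusters and their enrichment for type 2 diabetes risk-associated variants. It is suited to transient transfection assays that test the enhancer activity of this candidate region in mammalian cells, typically by comparison with the empty reporter vector. The record does not specify which cell lines were used or the orientation of the insert.
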