>Addgene plasmid #60306 | pGL4.23 C3_26 | addgene partial sequence | sequence record 98007 | RVprimer3 5'-CTAGCAAAATAGGCTGTCCC-3'
TTTCTCTGGCCTAACTGGCCGGTACCTGAGCTCCCGTCGACGAATTCTGCAGATATCACAAGTTTGTACA
AAAAAGCAGGCTCCGCGGCCGCCCCCTTCACCGCGCTGTATGCAAAGTGAGGGCCTGGGATGTCACTAAC
AGTCCCTAAAAGATCAATGTTTTTATTTCAAATGGAGGAATTCTTTTTTCAAATAAAATCTTACAGATAT
GCCCCAAACAGATTAAAGCATAATTTTACTCTGTGTGTTGTGGAGGGGGAGCTCTTTGCAAAAGACTGGT
CCAGATCATCTCTTAACTTGTTGAGAATCAGTTAGGAAGGGATGAGTGCTACTGATTACAAAAAGGGATT
GGCAAGGAAGTCAAAGTTCTCATTCACTTGGATAACTCCAGCTATACCTGAGGCCTGGTTGCCTGGCAAC
TCAACCCAGTCAGGACAAACCCTGCCAATATTTCCCTAAGAATCTTCCAGTAAAAGAGGCAGAGCTAATG
ATTAAAAGTCAAGAAACCAATCCACAGAGTTATAAATAAAACATAAGCAAACACACTGCCATTAGGCCCT
TAATGTGTTTGGAGCCCTGAGGACAGAGCGGGCAGGATAGGCGAGGAGAGTGAGGTCAGCTGCCTGCCCT
CCAGGACAAATAATAAATGGTCTTGTTTCCGAACCATTCTCTT
