>Addgene plasmid #60306 | pGL4.23 C3_26 | addgene partial sequence | sequence record 98070 | ColEterm 5'-agctgataccgctcgccgcagccgaacg-3'
AAGACAGTCATAAGTGCGGCGACGATAGTCATGCCCCGCGCCCACCGGAAGGAGCTGACTGGGTTGAAGG
CTCTCAAGGGCATCGGTCGACGGATCCTTATCGATTTTACCACATTTGTAGAGGTTTTACTTGCTTTAAA
AAACCTCCCACACCTCCCCCTGAACCTGAAACATAAAATGAATGCAATTGTTGTTGTTAACTTGTTTATT
GCAGCTTATAATGGTTACAAATAAAGCAATAGCATCACAAATTTCACAAATAAAGCATTTTTTTCACTGC
ATTCTAGTTGTGGTTTGTCCAAACTCATCAATGTATCTTATCATGTCTGCTCGAAGCGGCCGGCCGCCCC
GACTCTAGAATTATTACACGGCGATCTTGCCGCCCTTCTTGGCCTTAATGAGAATCTCGCGGATCTTGCG
GGCGTCCAACTTGCCGG
